Addgene plasmid #108972: pBC2T-lamin
Purpose: expresses BC2-tag-lamin in mammalian cells
Depositing lab: Ulrich Rothbauer. Depositing organization: Naturwissenschaftliches und Medizinisches Institut an der Universitaet Tuebingen (NMI). Publication: A peptide tag-specific nanobody enables high-quality labeling for dSTORM imaging. Virant D, Traenkle B, Maier J, Kaiser PD, Bodenhofer M, Schmees C, Vojnovic I, Pisak-Lukats B, Endesfelder U, Rothbauer U. Nat Commun. 2018 Mar 2;9(1):930. doi: 10.1038/s41467-018-03191-2. PubMed 29500346.
Backbone
  Vector backbone: pEGFP-N1
  Vector type: Mammalian Expression
  Selectable markers: Neomycin (select with G418)
Growth in bacteria
  Bacterial resistance: Kanamycin, 50 μg/mL
  Growth temperature: 37°C
  Growth strain: DH5alpha
  Copy number: High Copy
Gene/Insert
  Gene/Insert name: lamin B1 (alt name: LMNB1)
  Species: H. sapiens (human)
  Entrez Gene: LMNB1 (a.k.a. ADLD, LMN, LMN2, LMNB, MCPH26)
  Tag / fusion protein: BC2-tag (N terminal on insert)
Terms and licenses: Academic/Nonprofit Terms; Industry Terms: Not Available to Industry
How to cite: pBC2T-lamin was a gift from Ulrich Rothbauer (Addgene plasmid # 108972 ; http://n2t.net/addgene:108972 ; RRID:Addgene_108972)
