[The description below was written by a language model from this plasmid's Addgene catalogue record and pLannotate feature annotations shown in this document.]
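Description:
pBC2T-lamin is a mammalian expression plasmid built on the pEGFP-N1 backbone that produces human lamin B1 (LMNB1) carrying an N-terminal BC2 peptide tag. The sequenced plasmid is 5,777 nt. Expression is driven by the human cytomegalovirus immediate-early enhancer and promoter, followed by remnants of the multiple cloning site, the LMNB1 coding sequence and an SV40 polyadenylation signal. No EGFP coding sequence is annotated, which suggests the backbone's fluorescent protein was removed or replaced. The BC2 tag itself is not called as a separate feature, but the short gap between the cloning-site fragments and the start of the LMNB1 annotation is where the catalogue entry's N-terminal tag would be expected to lie.

The plasmid is maintained in E. coli at high copy number through a ColE1/pUC-type origin, and it also carries an f1 phage origin. A single NeoR/KanR (aminoglycoside phosphotransferase) gene serves both hosts. A bacterial promoter upstream gives kanamycin resistance in E. coli, while the SV40 enhancer/early promoter and an HSV TK polyadenylation signal allow G418 selection of transfected mammalian cells. Several small annotated fragments (RSF ori, large T antigen, ble, bGH poly(A)) are probably partial matches to backbone sequence rather than functional elements.

Lamin B1 is a component of the nuclear lamina lining the inner nuclear membrane, so the fusion gives a well-defined structure for imaging. The associated publication concerns a nanobody that recognises a peptide tag for high-quality dSTORM labeling. The construct therefore appears intended to provide a BC2-tagged target that such a nanobody can detect in super-resolution microscopy.
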