Features (pLannotate 1.2.2; 16 found; start..end, strand, type, name):
      1..51      +  rep_origin     RSF ori (fragment): Plasmids containing the RSF 1030 origin of replication can be propagated in E. coli cells that contain additional plasmids with compatible origins.
    119..422     +  enhancer       CMV enhancer: human cytomegalovirus immediate early enhancer
    423..626     +  promoter       CMV promoter: human cytomegalovirus (CMV) immediate early promoter
    649..676     +  misc_feature   MCS (fragment): multiple cloning site
    690..714     +  misc_feature   MCS (fragment): multiple cloning site
    754..2508    +  CDS            LMNB1: LMNB1_HUMAN - Also known as LMN2, LMNB. Experimental evidence at protein level: Swiss-Prot protein existence level 1. Lamins are components of the nuclear lamina, a fibrous layer on the nucleoplasmic side of the inner nuclear membrane, which is thought to provide a framework for the nuclear envelope and may also interact with chromatin. From Homo sapiens (Human).
   2517..2600    +  CDS            large T antigen (fragment): large T antigen from SV40 (simian virus 40)
   2623..2744    +  polyA_signal   SV40 poly(A) signal: SV40 polyadenylation signal
   2778..3206    -  rep_origin     f1 ori (sequence partly withheld): f1 bacteriophage origin of replication; arrow indicates direction of (+) strand synthesis
   3233..3337    +  promoter       AmpR promoter: bla
   3339..3696    +  promoter       SV40 promoter: SV40 enhancer and early promoter
   3731..4525    +  CDS            NeoR/KanR: aminoglycoside phosphotransferase from Tn5; aph(3')-II (or nptII); confers resistance to neomycin, kanamycin, and G418 (Geneticin®)
   4546..4698    +  CDS            ble (fragment): BLE_KLEPN - Experimental evidence at protein level: Swiss-Prot protein existence level 1. Binding protein with a strong affinity to the bleomycin family of antibiotics. Binds to CL990; an antimitotic-antibiotic compound. From Klebsiella pneumoniae.
   4757..4804    +  polyA_signal   HSV TK poly(A) signal: herpes simplex virus thymidine kinase polyadenylation signal (Cole and Stacy, 1985)
   4895..4911    -  polyA_signal   bGH poly(A) signal (fragment): bovine growth hormone polyadenylation signal
   5133..5721    +  rep_origin     ori: high-copy-number ColE1/pMB1/pBR322/pUC origin of replication
>Addgene plasmid #108972 | pBC2T-lamin | addgene full sequence | sequence record 213815 | Addgene NGS Result
CATGTTCTTTCCTGCGTTATCCCCTGATTCTGTGGATAACCGTATTACCGCCATGCATTAGTTATTAATA
GTAATCAATTACGGGGTCATTAGTTCATAGCCCATATATGGAGTTCCGCGTTACATAACTTACGGTAAAT
GGCCCGCCTGGCTGACCGCCCAACGACCCCCGCCCATTGACGTCAATAATGACGTATGTTCCCATAGTAA
CGCCAATAGGGACTTTCCATTGACGTCAATGGGTGGAGTATTTACGGTAAACTGCCCACTTGGCAGTACA
TCAAGTGTATCATATGCCAAGTACGCCCCCTATTGACGTCAATGACGGTAAATGGCCCGCCTGGCATTAT
GCCCAGTACATGACCTTATGGGACTTTCCTACTTGGCAGTACATCTACGTATTAGTCATCGCTATTACCA
TGGTGATGCGGTTTTGGCAGTACATCAATGGGCGTGGATAGCGGTTTGACTCACGGGGATTTCCAAGTCT
CCACCCCATTGACGTCAATGGGAGTTTGTTTTGGCACCAAAATCAACGGGACTTTCCAAAATGTCGTAAC
AACTCCGCCCCATTGACGCAAATGGGCGGTAGGCGTGTACGGTGGGAGGTCTATATAAGCAGAGCTGGTT
TAGTGAACCGTCAGATCCGCTAGCGCTACCGGACTCAGATCTCGAGATGCCTGATCGCAAGCGCTACCGG
ACTCAGATCTCGAGATGCCTGATCGCAAGCGCGCCGTGAGCCATTGGCAGCAGGCGACTGCGACCCCCGT
GCCGCCGCGGATGGGCAGCCGCGCTGGCGGCCCCACCACGCCGCTGAGCCCCACGCGCCTGTCGCGGCTC
CAGGAGAAGGAGGAGCTGCGCGAGCTCAATGACCGGCTGGCGGTGTACATCGACAAGGTGCGCAGCCTGG
AGACGGAGAACAGCGCGCTGCAGCTGCAGGTGACGGAGCGCGAGGAGGTGCGCGGCCGTGAGCTCACCGG
CCTCAAGGCGCTCTACGAGACCGAGCTGGCCGACGCGCGACGCGCGCTCGACGACACGGCCCGCGAGCGC
GCCAAGCTGCAGATCGAGCTGGGCAAGTGCAAGGCGGAACACGACCAGCTGCTCCTCAACTATGCTAAGA
AGGAATCTGATCTTAATGGCGCCCAGATCAAGCTTCGAGAATATGAAGCAGCACTGAATTCGAAAGATGC
AGCTCTTGCTACTGCACTTGGTGACAAAAAAAGTTTAGAGGGAGATTTGGAGGATCTGAAGGATCAGATT
GCCCAGTTGGAAGCCTCCTTAGCTGCAGCCAAAAAACAGTTAGCAGATGAAACTTTACTTAAAGTAGATT
TGGAGAATCGTTGTCAGAGCCTTACTGAGGACTTGGAGTTTCGCAAAAGCATGTATGAAGAGGAGATTAA
CGAGACCAGAAGGAAGCATGAAACGCGCTTGGTAGAGGTGGATTCTGGGCGTCAAATTGAGTATGAGTAC
AAGCTGGCGCAAGCCCTTCATGAGATGAGAGAGCAACATGATGCCCAAGTGAGGCTGTATAAGGAGGAGC
TGGAGCAGACTTACCATGCCAAACTTGAGAATGCCAGACTGTCATCAGAGATGAATACTTCTACTGTCAA
CAGTGCCAGGGAAGAACTGATGGAAAGCCGCATGAGAATTGAGAGCCTTTCATCCCAGCTTTCTAATCTA
CAGAAAGAGTCTAGAGCATGTTTGGAAAGGATTCAAGAATTAGAGGACTTGCTTGCTAAAGAAAAAGACA
ACTCTCGTCGCATGCTGACAGACAAAGAGAGAGAGATGGCGGAAATAAGGGATCAAATGCAGCAACAGCT
GAATGACTATGAACAGCTTCTTGATGTAAAGTTAGCCCTGGACATGGAAATCAGTGCTTACAGGAAACTC
TTAGAAGGCGAAGAAGAGAGGTTGAAGCTGTCTCCAAGCCCTTCTTCCCGTGTGACAGTATCCCGAGCAT
CCTCAAGTCGTAGTGTACGTACAACTAGAGGAAAGCGGAAGAGGGTTGATGTGGAAGAATCAGAGGCGAG
TAGTAGTGTTAGCATCTCTCATTCCGCCTCAGCCACTGGAAATGTTTGCATCGAAGAAATTGATGTTGAT
GGGAAATTTATCCGCTTGAAGAACACTTCTGAACAGGATCAACCAATGGGAGGCTGGGAGATGATCAGAA
AAATTGGAGACACATCAGTCAGTTATAAATATACCTCAAGATATGTGCTGAAGGCAGGCCAGACTGTTAC
AATTTGGGCTGCAAACGCTGGTGTCACAGCCAGCCCCCCAACTGACCTCATCTGGAAGAACCAGAACTCG
TGGGGCACTGGCGAAGATGTGAAGGTTATATTGAAAAATTCTCAGGGAGAGGAGGTTGCTCAAAGAAGTA
CAGTCTTTAAAACAACCATACCTGAAGAAGAGGAGGAGGAGGAAGAAGCAGCTGGAGTGGTTGTTGAGGA
AGAACTTTTCCACCAGCAGGGAACCCCAAGAGCATCCAATAGAAGCTGTGCAATTATGTAATGCTAGATC
ATAATCAGCCATACCACATTTGTAGAGGTTTTACTTGCTTTAAAAAACCTCCCACACCTCCCCCTGAACC
TGAAACATAAAATGAATGCAATTGTTGTTGTTAACTTGTTTATTGCAGCTTATAATGGTTACAAATAAAG
CAATAGCATCACAAATTTCACAAATAAAGCATTTTTTTCACTGCATTCTAGTTGTGGTTTGTCCAAACTC
ATCAATGTATCTTAAGGCGTAAATTGTAAGCGTTAATATTTTGTTAAAATTCGCGTTAAATTTTTGTTAA
ATCAGCTCATTTTTTAACCAATAGGCCGAAATCGGCAAAATCCCTTATAAATCAAAAGAATAGACCGAGA
TAGGGT
[37 nt withheld, positions 2877-2913]
AAAGAACGTGGACTCCAACGTCAAAGG
[49 nt withheld, positions 2941-2989]
T
[91 nt withheld, positions 2991-3081]
G
[124 nt withheld, positions 3083-3206]
CAGGTGGCACTTTTCGGGGAAATGTGCGCGGAACCCCTATTTGTTTATTTTTCTAAATACATTCAAATAT
GTATCCGCTCATGAGACAATAACCCTGATAAATGCTTCAATAATATTGAAAAAGGAAGAGTCCTGAGGCG
GAAAGAACCAGCTGTGGAATGTGTGTCAGTTAGGGTGTGGAAAGTCCCCAGGCTCCCCAGCAGGCAGAAG
TATGCAAAGCATGCATCTCAATTAGTCAGCAACCAGGTGTGGAAAGTCCCCAGGCTCCCCAGCAGGCAGA
AGTATGCAAAGCATGCATCTCAATTAGTCAGCAACCATAGTCCCGCCCCTAACTCCGCCCATCCCGCCCC
TAACTCCGCCCAGTTCCGCCCATTCTCCGCCCCATGGCTGACTAATTTTTTTTATTTATGCAGAGGCCGA
GGCCGCCTCGGCCTCTGAGCTATTCCAGAAGTAGTGAGGAGGCTTTTTTGGAGGCCTAGGCTTTTGCAAA
GATCGATCAAGAGACAGGATGAGGATCGTTTCGCATGATTGAACAAGATGGATTGCACGCAGGTTCTCCG
GCCGCTTGGGTGGAGAGGCTATTCGGCTATGACTGGGCACAACAGACAATCGGCTGCTCTGATGCCGCCG
TGTTCCGGCTGTCAGCGCAGGGGCGCCCGGTTCTTTTTGTCAAGACCGACCTGTCCGGTGCCCTGAATGA
ACTGCAAGACGAGGCAGCGCGGCTATCGTGGCTGGCCACGACGGGCGTTCCTTGCGCAGCTGTGCTCGAC
GTTGTCACTGAAGCGGGAAGGGACTGGCTGCTATTGGGCGAAGTGCCGGGGCAGGATCTCCTGTCATCTC
ACCTTGCTCCTGCCGAGAAAGTATCCATCATGGCTGATGCAATGCGGCGGCTGCATACGCTTGATCCGGC
TACCTGCCCATTCGACCACCAAGCGAAACATCGCATCGAGCGAGCACGTACTCGGATGGAAGCCGGTCTT
GTCGATCAGGATGATCTGGACGAAGAGCATCAGGGGCTCGCGCCAGCCGAACTGTTCGCCAGGCTCAAGG
CGAGCATGCCCGACGGCGAGGATCTCGTCGTGACCCATGGCGATGCCTGCTTGCCGAATATCATGGTGGA
AAATGGCCGCTTTTCTGGATTCATCGACTGTGGCCGGCTGGGTGTGGCGGACCGCTATCAGGACATAGCG
TTGGCTACCCGTGATATTGCTGAAGAGCTTGGCGGCGAATGGGCTGACCGCTTCCTCGTGCTTTACGGTA
TCGCCGCTCCCGATTCGCAGCGCATCGCCTTCTATCGCCTTCTTGACGAGTTCTTCTGAGCGGGACTCTG
GGGTTCGAAATGACCGACCAAGCGACGCCCAACCTGCCATCACGAGATTTCGATTCCACCGCCGCCTTCT
ATGAAAGGTTGGGCTTCGGAATCGTTTTCCGGGACGCCGGCTGGATGATCCTCCAGCGCGGGGATCTCAT
GCTGGAGTTCTTCGCCCACCCTAGGGGGAGGCTAACTGAAACACGGAAGGAGACAATACCGGAAGGAACC
CGCGCTATGACGGCAATAAAAAGACAGAATAAAACGCACGGTGTTGGGTCGTTTGTTCATAAACGCGGGG
TTCGGTCCCAGGGCTGGCACTCTGTCGATACCCCACCGAGACCCCATTGGGGCCAATACGCCCGCGTTTC
TTCCTTTTCCCCACCCCACCCCCCAAGTTCGGGTGAAGGCCCAGGGCTCGCAGCCAACGTCGGGGCGGCA
GGCCCTGCCATAGCCTCAGGTTACTCATATATACTTTAGATTGATTTAAAACTTCATTTTTAATTTAAAA
GGATCTAGGTGAAGATCCTTTTTGATAATCTCATGACCAAAATCCCTTAACGTGAGTTTTCGTTCCACTG
AGCGTCAGACCCCGTAGAAAAGATCAAAGGATCTTCTTGAGATCCTTTTTTTCTGCGCGTAATCTGCTGC
TTGCAAACAAAAAAACCACCGCTACCAGCGGTGGTTTGTTTGCCGGATCAAGAGCTACCAACTCTTTTTC
CGAAGGTAACTGGCTTCAGCAGAGCGCAGATACCAAATACTGTTCTTCTAGTGTAGCCGTAGTTAGGCCA
CCACTTCAAGAACTCTGTAGCACCGCCTACATACCTCGCTCTGCTAATCCTGTTACCAGTGGCTGCTGCC
AGTGGCGATAAGTCGTGTCTTACCGGGTTGGACTCAAGACGATAGTTACCGGATAAGGCGCAGCGGTCGG
GCTGAACGGGGGGTTCGTGCACACAGCCCAGCTTGGAGCGAACGACCTACACCGAACTGAGATACCTACA
GCGTGAGCTATGAGAAAGCGCCACGCTTCCCGAAGGGAGAAAGGCGGACAGGTATCCGGTAAGCGGCAGG
GTCGGAACAGGAGAGCGCACGAGGGAGCTTCCAGGGGGAAACGCCTGGTATCTTTATAGTCCTGTCGGGT
TTCGCCACCTCTGACTTGAGCGTCGATTTTTGTGATGCTCGTCAGGGGGGCGGAGCCTATGGAAAAACGC
CAGCAACGCGGCCTTTTTACGGTTCCTGGCCTTTTGCTGGCCTTTTGCTCA
